Addgene plasmid #236076: pT/CAGGS-NRASG12V-IRES-mVenus
Purpose: Sleeping Beauty transposon plasmid for hydrodynamic tail vein injection (HDTVi) into mice. Caggs promotor driven expression of mVenus and mutant NRAS (NRASG12V).
Depositing lab: Masashi Narita. Depositing organization: Cancer Research UK Cambridge Institute (CRUK-CI), University of Cambridge. Publication: Titration of RAS alters senescent state and influences tumour initiation. Chan ASL, Zhu H, Narita M, Cassidy LD, Young ARJ, Bermejo-Rodriguez C, Janowska AT, Chen HC, Gough S, Oshimori N, Zender L, Aitken SJ, Hoare M, Narita M. Nature. 2024 Sep;633(8030):678-685. doi: 10.1038/s41586-024-07797-z. Epub 2024 Aug 7. PubMed 39112713.
Backbone
  Vector backbone: pT
  Total vector size (bp): 7719
  Vector type: Sleeping beauty transposon plasmid
Growth in bacteria
  Bacterial resistance: Ampicillin, 100 μg/mL
  Growth temperature: 37°C
  Growth strain: DH5alpha
  Copy number: High Copy
Gene/Insert 1
  Gene/Insert name: mVenus
  Species: Aequorea victoria
  Insert size (bp): 717
  GenBank ID: DQ092360
  Promoter: CAGGS
  Cloning method: Unknown
  Sequencing primers: 5′ -
Gene/Insert 2
  Gene/Insert name: NRAS G12V
  Species: H. sapiens (human)
  Mutation: G12V
  GenBank ID: NG_007572
  Entrez Gene: NRAS (a.k.a. ALPS4, CMNS, KRAS, N-ras, NCMS, NRAS1, NS6)
  Promoter: CAGGS
  Cloning method: Unknown
  Sequencing primers: 5′ -
Terms and licenses: Academic/Nonprofit Terms; Industry Terms: Not Available to Industry
How to cite: pT/CAGGS-NRASG12V-IRES-mVenus was a gift from Masashi Narita (Addgene plasmid # 236076 ; http://n2t.net/addgene:236076 ; RRID:Addgene_236076)
