[The description below was written by a language model from this plasmid's Addgene catalogue record and pLannotate feature annotations shown in this document.]
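Description:
pT/CAGGS-NRASG12V-IRES-mVenus is a Sleeping Beauty transposon plasmid built on the pT backbone and intended for hydrodynamic tail vein injection into mice, a route that delivers naked DNA mainly to hepatocytes. It is propagated in E. coli as a high-copy plasmid through a ColE1/pUC-type origin and is selected with ampicillin via the β-lactamase gene. The backbone also carries pUC-derived remnants (lac promoter and operator, lacZα and multiple cloning site fragments) that have no role in the payload.

The payload is a single bicistronic expression unit. The CAGGS promoter, annotated as the CMV immediate-early enhancer, the chicken β-actin promoter and a chimeric β-actin/β-globin intron, drives strong constitutive transcription of human NRAS carrying the oncogenic G12V substitution. This is followed by an EMCV IRES and the monomeric yellow fluorescent protein mVenus, and the transcript ends at a bovine growth hormone polyadenylation signal. Because both reading frames sit on one mRNA, mVenus fluorescence marks the cells that express mutant NRAS.

The transposon inverted repeats are not explicitly annotated. The short hits labelled as SB100X fragments downstream of the poly(A) signal are too small to encode a transposase, and may instead reflect transposon-derived sequence. Stable genomic integration would therefore depend on a transposase supplied separately, which the record does not describe. The small MoMLV LTR, SV40 promoter and second NRAS fragments look like cloning remnants. The sequenced record is 7,623 nt, slightly shorter than the 7,719 bp listed in the catalogue. The associated study examined how RAS dosage shapes oncogene-induced senescence and tumour initiation.
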