Features (pLannotate 1.2.2; 26 found; start..end, strand, type, name):
     54..620     +  CDS            NRAS: RASN_HUMAN - Also known as HRAS1. Experimental evidence at protein level: Swiss-Prot protein existence level 1. Ras proteins bind GDP/GTP and possess intrinsic GTPase activity. From Homo sapiens (Human).
    746..1208    +  misc_feature   IRES: internal ribosome entry site (IRES) of the encephalomyocarditis virus (EMCV)
   1222..1941    +  CDS            mVenus: Venus YFP with monomerizing A206K mutation (Nagai et al., 2002; Kremers et al., 2006) mammalian codon-optimized
   2007..2042    +  LTR            3' LTR (ΔU3) (fragment): self-inactivating 3' long terminal repeat (LTR) from Moloney murine leukemia virus
   2053..2112    +  CDS            NRAS (fragment): RASN_HUMAN - Also known as HRAS1. Experimental evidence at protein level: Swiss-Prot protein existence level 1. Ras proteins bind GDP/GTP and possess intrinsic GTPase activity. From Homo sapiens (Human).
   2129..2353    +  polyA_signal   bGH poly(A) signal: bovine growth hormone polyadenylation signal
   2357..2376    +  promoter       SV40 promoter (fragment): SV40 enhancer and early promoter
   2375..2409    +  CDS            SB100X (fragment): hyperactive variant of the Sleeping Beauty transposase (Mátés et al., 2009)
   2409..2517    +  CDS            SB100X (fragment): hyperactive variant of the Sleeping Beauty transposase (Mátés et al., 2009)
   2750..2787    +  misc_feature   MCS (fragment): pUC18/19 multiple cloning site
   2824..2840    -  protein_bind   lac operator: The lac repressor binds to the lac operator to inhibit transcription in E. coli. This inhibition can be relieved by adding lactose or isopropyl-β-D-thiogalactopyranoside (IPTG). lac repressor encoded by lacI
   2848..2878    -  promoter       lac promoter: promoter for the E. coli lac operon
   2893..2914    -  protein_bind   CAP binding site: CAP binding activates transcription in the presence of cAMP. E. coli catabolite activator protein
   2927..3019    -  CDS            lacI (fragment): lac repressor; lacI; The lac repressor binds to the lac operator to inhibit transcription in E. coli. This inhibition can be relieved by adding lactose or isopropyl-β-D-thiogalactopyranoside (IPTG).
   3202..3790    -  rep_origin     ori: high-copy-number ColE1/pMB1/pBR322/pUC origin of replication
   3961..4821    -  CDS            AmpR: β-lactamase; bla; confers resistance to ampicillin, carbenicillin, and related antibiotics
   4822..4926    -  promoter       AmpR promoter: bla
   5021..5056    +  CDS            rop (fragment): Rop protein, which maintains plasmids at low copy number; rop
   5158..5257    +  misc_feature   bom (fragment): basis of mobility region from pBR322
   5263..5420    -  CDS            lacZα (fragment): LacZα fragment of β-galactosidase; lacZ fragment
   5816..5835    +  enhancer       CMV enhancer (fragment): human cytomegalovirus immediate early enhancer
   5865..5896    +  misc_feature   MCS (fragment): pBluescript multiple cloning site
   5895..6274    +  enhancer       CMV enhancer: human cytomegalovirus immediate early enhancer
   6276..6551    +  promoter       chicken β-actin promoter: No description available
   6552..7568    +  intron         chimeric intron: chimera between introns from chicken β-actin and rabbit β-globin
   7566..7622    +  CDS            HBB (fragment): HBB_LEPEU - Experimental evidence at protein level: Swiss-Prot protein existence level 1. Involved in oxygen transport from the lung to the various peripheral tissues. From Lepus europaeus (European hare).
>Addgene plasmid #236076 | pT/CAGGS-NRASG12V-IRES-mVenus | addgene full sequence | sequence record 472892 | Addgene NGS Result
TCGATACCGGGGGCGCGTCCACCATGGAGGAAGAGGAATATATGCCTATGGAAATGACTGAGTACAAACT
GGTGGTGGTTGGAGCAGTTGGTGTTGGGAAAAGCGCACTGACAATCCAGCTAATCCAGAACCACTTTGTA
GATGAATATGATCCCACCATAGAGGATTCTTACAGAAAACAAGTGGTTATAGATGGTGAAACCTGTTTGT
TGGACATACTGGATACAGCTGGACAAGAAGAGTACAGTGCCATGAGAGACCAATACATGAGGACAGGCGA
AGGCTTCCTCTGTGTATTTGCCATCAATAATAGCAAGTCATTTGCGGATATTAACCTCTACAGGGAACAG
ATTAAGCGAGTAAAAGACTCGGATGATGTACCTATGGTGCTAGTGGGAAACAAGTGTGATTTGCCAACAA
GGACAGTTGATACAAAACAAGCCCACGAACTGGCCAAGAGTTACGGGATTCCATTCATTGAAACCTCAGC
CAAGACCAGACAGGGTGTTGAAGATGCTTTTTACACACTGGTAAGAGAAATACGCCAGTACCGAATGAAA
AAACTCAACAGCAGTGATGATGGGACTCAGGGTTGTATGGGATTGCCATGTGTGGTGATGTAAGCGGCCG
ACCMGGTMCCCCCCCCCCCCCCCCCTAACGTTACTGGCCGAAGCCGCTTGGAATAAGGCCGGTGTGCGTT
TGTCTATATGTTATTTTCCACCATATTGCCGTCTTTTGGCAATGTGAGGGCCCGGAAACCTGGCCCTGTC
TTCTTGACGAGCATTCCTAGGGGTCTTTCCCCTCTCGCCAAAGGAATGCAAGGTCTGTTGAATGTCGTGA
AGGAAGCAGTTCCTCTGGAAGCTTCTTGAAGACAAACAACGTCTGTAGCGACCCTTTGCAGGCAGCGGAA
CCCCCCACCTGGCGACAGGTGCCTCTGCGGCCAAAAGCCACGTGTATAAGATACACCTGCAAAGGCGGCA
CAACCCCAGTGCCACGTTGTGAGTTGGATAGTTGTGGAAAGAGTCAAATGGCTCTCCTCAAGCGTATTCA
ACAAGGGGCTGAAGGATGCCCAGAAGGTACCCCATTGTATGGGATCTGATCTGGGGCCTCGGTGCACATG
CTTTACATGTGTTTAGTCGAGGTTAAAAAAACGTCTAGGCCCCCCGAACCACGGGGACGTGGTTTTCCTT
TGAAAAACACGATGATAATATGGCCACAACCATGGTGAGCAAGGGCGAGGAGCTGTTCACCGGGGTGGTG
CCCATCCTGGTCGAGCTGGACGGCGACGTAAACGGCCACAAGTTCAGCGTGTCCGGCGAGGGCGAGGGCG
ATGCCACCTACGGCAAGCTGACCCTGAAGCTGATCTGCACCACCGGCAAGCTGCCCGTGCCCTGGCCCAC
CCTCGTGACCACCCTGGGCTACGGCCTGCAGTGCTTCGCCCGCTACCCCGACCACATGAAGCAGCACGAC
TTCTTCAAGTCCGCCATGCCCGAAGGCTACGTCCAGGAGCGCACCATCTTCTTCAAGGACGACGGCAACT
ACAAGACCCGCGCCGAGGTGAAGTTCGAGGGCGACACCCTGGTGAACCGCATCGAGCTGAAGGGCATCGA
CTTCAAGGAGGACGGCAACATCCTGGGGCACAAGCTGGAGTACAACTACAACAGCCACAACGTCTATATC
ACCGCCGACAAGCAGAAGAACGGCATCAAGGCCAACTTCAAGATCCGCCACAACATCGAGGACGGCGGCG
TGCAGCTCGCCGACCACTACCAGCAGAACACCCCCATCGGCGACGGCCCCGTGCTGCTGCCCGACAACCA
CTACCTGAGCTACCAGTCCAAGCTGAGCAAAGACCCCAACGAGAAGCGCGATCACATGGTCCTGCTGGAG
TTCGTGACCGCCGCCGGGATCACTCTCGGCATGGACGAGCTGTACAAGTAAGTCGACCTGCAGCCAAGCT
TATCGATAAAATAAAAGATTTTATTTAGTCTCCAGAAAAAGGGGGGAATGAAAGACCCCACCTGTAGGTT
TGGCAAGCTAGCATTCCCGGGAAAACTCAACAGCAGTGATGATGGGACTCAGGGTTGTATGGGATTGCCA
TGTGTGGTGATGTAAGGATCAGCCTCGACTGTGCCTTCTAGTTGCCAGCCATCTGTTGTTTGCCCCTCCC
CCGTGCCTTCCTTGACCCTGGAAGGTGCCACTCCCACTGTCCTTTCCTAATAAAATGAGGAAATTGCATC
GCATTGTCTGAGTAGGTGTCATTCTATTCTGGGGGGTGGGGTGGGGCAGGACAGCAAGGGGGAGGATTGG
GAAGACAATAGCAGGCATGCTGGGGATGCGGTGGGCTCTATGGCTTCTGAGGCGGAAAGAACCAGCCATC
ACAAAGCTCTGACCTCAATCCTATAGAAAGGAGGAATGAGCCAAAATTCACCCAACTTATTGTGGGAAGC
TTGTGGAAGGCTACTCGAAATGTTTGACCCAAGTTAAACAATTTAAAGGCAATGCTACCAAATACTAATT
GAGTGTATGTTAACTTCTGACCCACTGGGAATGTGATGAAAGAAATAAAAGCTGAAATGAATCATTCTCT
CTACTATTATTCTGATATTTCACATTCTTAAAATAAAGTGGTGATCCTAACTGACCTTAAGACAGGGAAT
CTTTACTCGGATTAAATGTCAGGAATTGTGAAAAAGTGAGTTTAAATGTATTTGGCTAAGGTGTATGTAA
ACTTCCGACTTCAACTGTAGGGGATCCTCTAGAGTCGACCTGCAGGCATGCAAGCTTGGCGTAATCATGG
TCATAGCTGTTTCCTGTGTGAAATTGTTATCCGCTCACAATTCCACACAACATACGAGCCGGAAGCATAA
AGTGTAAAGCCTGGGGTGCCTAATGAGTGAGCTAACTCACATTAATTGCGTTGCGCTCACTGCCCGCTTT
CCAGTCGGGAAACCTGTCGTGCCAGCTGCATTAATGAATCGGCCAACGCGCGGGGAGAGGCGGTTTGCGT
ATTGGGCGCTCTTCCGCTTCCTCGCTCACTGACTCGCTGCGCTCGGTCGTTCGGCTGCGGCGAGCGGTAT
CAGCTCACTCAAAGGCGGTAATACGGTTATCCACAGAATCAGGGGATAACGCAGGAAAGAACATGTGAGC
AAAAGGCCAGCAAAAGGCCAGGAACCGTAAAAAGGCCGCGTTGCTGGCGTTTTTCCATAGGCTCCGCCCC
CCTGACGAGCATCACAAAAATCGACGCTCAAGTCAGAGGTGGCGAAACCCGACAGGACTATAAAGATACC
AGGCGTTTCCCCCTGGAAGCTCCCTCGTGCGCTCTCCTGTTCCGACCCTGCCGCTTACCGGATACCTGTC
CGCCTTTCTCCCTTCGGGAAGCGTGGCGCTTTCTCATAGCTCACGCTGTAGGTATCTCAGTTCGGTGTAG
GTCGTTCGCTCCAAGCTGGGCTGTGTGCACGAACCCCCCGTTCAGCCCGACCGCTGCGCCTTATCCGGTA
ACTATCGTCTTGAGTCCAACCCGGTAAGACACGACTTATCGCCACTGGCAGCAGCCACTGGTAACAGGAT
TAGCAGAGCGAGGTATGTAGGCGGTGCTACAGAGTTCTTGAAGTGGTGGCCTAACTACGGCTACACTAGA
AGAACAGTATTTGGTATCTGCGCTCTGCTGAAGCCAGTTACCTTCGGAAAAAGAGTTGGTAGCTCTTGAT
CCGGCAAACAAACCACCGCTGGTAGCGGTGGTTTTTTTGTTTGCAAGCAGCAGATTACGCGCAGAAAAAA
AGGATCTCAAGAAGATCCTTTGATCTTTTCTACGGGGTCTGACGCTCAGTGGAACGAAAACTCACGTTAA
GGGATTTTGGTCATGAGATTATCAAAAAGGATCTTCACCTAGATCCTTTTAAATTAAAAATGAAGTTTTA
AATCAATCTAAAGTATATATGAGTAAACTTGGTCTGACAGTTACCAATGCTTAATCAGTGAGGCACCTAT
CTCAGCGATCTGTCTATTTCGTTCATCCATAGTTGCCTGACTCCCCGTCGTGTAGATAACTACGATACGG
GAGGGCTTACCATCTGGCCCCAGTGCTGCAATGATACCGCGAGACCCACGCTCACCGGCTCCAGATTTAT
CAGCAATAAACCAGCCAGCCGGAAGGGCCGAGCGCAGAAGTGGTCCTGCAACTTTATCCGCCTCCATCCA
GTCTATTAATTGTTGCCGGGAAGCTAGAGTAAGTAGTTCGCCAGTTAATAGTTTGCGCAACGTTGTTGCC
ATTGCTACAGGCATCGTGGTGTCACGCTCGTCGTTTGGTATGGCTTCATTCAGCTCCGGTTCCCAACGAT
CAAGGCGAGTTACATGATCCCCCATGTTGTGCAAAAAAGCGGTTAGCTCCTTCGGTCCTCCGATCGTTGT
CAGAAGTAAGTTGGCCGCAGTGTTATCACTCATGGTTATGGCAGCACTGCATAATTCTCTTACTGTCATG
CCATCCGTAAGATGCTTTTCTGTGACTGGTGAGTACTCAACCAAGTCATTCTGAGAATAGTGTATGCGGC
GACCGAGTTGCTCTTGCCCGGCGTCAATACGGGATAATACCGCGCCACATAGCAGAACTTTAAAAGTGCT
CATCATTGGAAAACGTTCTTCGGGGCGAAAACTCTCAAGGATCTTACCGCTGTTGAGATCCAGTTCGATG
TAACCCACTCGTGCACCCAACTGATCTTCAGCATCTTTTACTTTCACCAGCGTTTCTGGGTGAGCAAAAA
CAGGAAGGCAAAATGCCGCAAAAAAGGGAATAAGGGCGACACGGAAATGTTGAATACTCATACTCTTCCT
TTTTCAATATTATTGAAGCATTTATCAGGGTTATTGTCTCATGAGCGGATACATATTTGAATGTATTTAG
AAAAATAAACAAATAGGGGTTCCGCGCACATTTCCCCGAAAAGTGCCACCTGACGTCTAAGAAACCATTA
TTATCATGACATTAACCTATAAAAATAGGCGTATCACGAGGCCCTTTCGTCTCGCGCGTTTCGGTGATGA
CGGTGAAAACCTCTGACACATGCAGCTCCCGGAGACGGTCACAGCTTGTCTGTAAGCGGATGCCGGGAGC
AGACAAGCCCGTCAGGGCGCGTCAGCGGGTGTTGGCGGGTGTCGGGGCTGGCTTAACTATGCGGCATCAG
AGCAGATTGTACTGAGAGTGCACCATATGCGGTGTGAAATACCGCACAGATGCGTAAGGAGAAAATACCG
CATCAGGCGCCATTCGCCATTCAGGCTGCGCAACTGTTGGGAAGGGCGATCGGTGCGGGCCTCTTCGCTA
TTACGCCAGCTGGCGAAAGGGGGATGTGCTGCAAGGCGATTAAGTTGGGTAACGCCAGGGTTTTCCCAGT
CACGACGTTGTAAAACGACGGCCAGTGAATTCGAGCTCGGTACCCTACAGTTGAAGTCGGAAGTTTACAT
ACACTTAAGTTGGAGTCATTAAAACTCGTTTTTCAACTACTCCACAAATTTCTTGTTAACAAACAATAGT
TTTGGCAAGTCAGTTAGGACATCTACTTTGTGCATGACACAAGTCATTTTTCCAACAATTGTTTACAGAC
AGATTATTTCACTTATAATTCACTGTATCACAATTCCAGTGGGTCAGAAGTTTACATACACTAAGTTGAC
TGTGCCTTTAAACAGCTTGGAAAATTCCAGAAAATGATGTCATGGCTTTAGAAGCTTCTGATAGACTAAT
TGACATCATTTGAGTCAATTGGAGGTGTACCTGTGGATGTATTTCAAGGCGATGTACGGGCCAGATATAC
GCGTTGACATTGATTATTGACTAGTAACGGCCGCCAGTGTGCTGGAATTCTGCAGATATCAAGCTTATCG
ATACCGTCGACCTCGACATTGATTATTGACTAGTTATTAATAGTAATCAATTACGGGGTCATTAGTTCAT
AGCCCATATATGGAGTTCCGCGTTACATAACTTACGGTAAATGGCCCGCCTGGCTGACCGCCCAACGACC
CCCGCCCATTGACGTCAATAATGACGTATGTTCCCATAGTAACGCCAATAGGGACTTTCCATTGACGTCA
ATGGGTGGAGTATTTACGGTAAACTGCCCACTTGGCAGTACATCAAGTGTATCATATGCCAAGTACGCCC
CCTATTGACGTCAATGACGGTAAATGGCCCGCCTGGCATTATGCCCAGTACATGACCTTATGGGACTTTC
CTACTTGGCAGTACATCTACGTATTAGTCATCGCTATTACCATGGTCGAGGTGAGCCCCACGTTCTGCTT
CACTCTCCCCATCTCCCCCCCCTCCCCACCCCCAATTTTGTATTTATTTATTTTTTAATTATTTTGTGCA
GCGATGGGGGCGGGGGGGGGGGGGGCGCGCGCCAGGCGGGGCGGGGCGGGGCGAGGGGCGGGGCGGGGCG
AGGCGGAGAGGTGCGGCGGCAGCCAATCAGAGCGGCGCGCTCCGAAAGTTTCCTTTTATGGCGAGGCGGC
GGCGGCGGCGGCCCTATAAAAAGCGAAGCGCGCGGCGGGCGGGAGTCGCTGCGCGCTGCCTTCGCCCCGT
GCCCCGCTCCGCCGCCGCCTCGCGCCGCCCGCCCCGGCTCTGACTGACCGCGTTACTCCCACAGGTGAGC
GGGCGGGACGGCCCTTCTCCTCCGGGCTGTAATTAGCGCTTGGTTTAATGACGGCTTGTTTCTTTTCTGT
GGCTGCGTGAAAGCCTTGAGGGGCTCCGGGAGGGCCCTTTGTGCGGGGGGAGCGGCTCGGGGGGTGCGTG
CGTGTGTGTGTGCGTGGGGAGCGCCGCGTGCGGCTCCGCGCTGCCCGGCGGCTGTGAGCGCTGCGGGCGC
GGCGCGGGGCTTTGTGCGCTCCGCAGTGTGCGCGAGGGGAGCGCGGCCGGGGGCGGTGCCCCGCGGTGCG
GGGGGGGCTGCGAGGGGAACAAAGGCTGCGTGCGGGGTGTGTGCGTGGGGGGGTGAGCAGGGGGTGTGGG
CGCGTCGGTCGGGCTGCAACCCCCCCTGCACCCCCCTCCCCGAGTTGCTGAGCACGGCCCGGCTTCGGGT
GCGGGGCTCCGTACGGGGCGTGGCGCGGGGCTCGCCGTGCCGGGCGGGGGGTGGCGGCAGGTGGGGGTGC
CGGGCGGGGCGGGGCCGCCTCGGGCCGGGGAGGGCTCGGGGGAGGGGCGCGGCGGCCCCCGGAGCGCCGG
CGGCTGTCGAGGCGCGGCGAGCCGCAGCCATTGCCTTTTATGGTAATCGTGCGAGAGGGCGCAGGGACTT
CCTTTGTCCCAAATCTGTGCGGAGCCGAAATCTGGGAGGCGCCGCCGCACCCCCTCTAGCGGGCGCGGGG
CGAAGCGGTGCGGCGCCGGCAGGAAGGAAATGGGCGGGGAGGGCCTTCGTGCGTCGCCGCGCCGCCGTCC
CCTTCTCCCTCTCCAGCCTCGGGGCTGTCCGCGGGGGGACGGCTGCCTTCGGGGGGGACGGGGCAGGGCG
GGGTTCGGCTTCTGGCGTGTGACCGGCGGCTCTAGAGCCTCTGCTAACCATGTTCATGCCTTCTTCTTTT
TCCTACAGCTCCTGGGCAACGTGCTGGTTATTGTGCTGTCTCATCATTTTGGCAAAGAATTCC
